Addgene plasmid #231923: MERS-CoV spike last4KO mutant
Purpose: For expression of MERS-CoV spike protein with glycan deletion at N1241, N1256, N1277, N1288 by implementing Asn-to-Gln mutation
Depositing lab: Sriram Neelamegham. Depositing organization: University at Buffalo (SUNY Buffalo). Publication: Conserved role of spike S2 domain N-glycosylation across betacoronaviruses. Yang Q, Kelkar A, Manicassamy B, Neelamegham S. Npj Viruses. 2025 Jan 25;3(1):4. doi: 10.1038/s44298-024-00085-7. PubMed 40295734.
Backbone
  Vector backbone: pcDNA3.3
  Vector type: Mammalian Expression
Growth in bacteria
  Bacterial resistance: Ampicillin, 100 μg/mL
  Growth temperature: 37°C
  Growth strain: DH5alpha
  Copy number: High Copy
Gene/Insert
  Gene/Insert name: spike last4KO
  Species: MERS-CoV
  Mutation: N1241Q, N1256Q, N1277Q, N1288Q
  Entrez Gene: S (a.k.a. G128_gp02)
  Promoter: CMV
  Cloning method: Other
Resource information
  A portion of this plasmid was derived from a plasmid made by: David Nemazee, Plasmid pCDNA3.3_MERS_D12 (Addgene #170448)
Terms and licenses: Academic/Nonprofit Terms; Industry Terms: Not Available to Industry
How to cite: MERS-CoV spike last4KO mutant was a gift from Sriram Neelamegham (Addgene plasmid # 231923 ; http://n2t.net/addgene:231923 ; RRID:Addgene_231923)
