[The description below was written by a language model from this plasmid's Addgene catalogue record and pLannotate feature annotations shown in this document.]
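Description:
MERS-CoV spike last4KO mutant is a mammalian expression plasmid built on the pcDNA3.3 backbone, about 9.5 kb in the sequenced record, and partly derived from an earlier pcDNA3.3 MERS spike construct. It is propagated in E. coli as a high-copy plasmid through a ColE1/pUC-type origin and selected with ampicillin via the β-lactamase gene and its native promoter. An f1 phage origin is also present, along with short backbone remnants such as lac promoter/operator sequences and small fragments annotated as lacI, ble, bom and bGH poly(A), which are not functional parts of the design.

The payload is the spike (S) glycoprotein coding sequence of MERS-CoV, placed downstream of the human cytomegalovirus immediate-early enhancer and promoter for strong constitutive transcription in mammalian cells, and followed by the herpes simplex virus thymidine kinase polyadenylation signal. The spike carries four Asn-to-Gln substitutions (N1241Q, N1256Q, N1277Q and N1288Q) that remove the last four N-linked glycosylation sites, located in the C-terminal part of the S2 subunit, while keeping a chemically similar side chain. No epitope tag or reporter is annotated on the insert. A separate cassette with the SV40 enhancer/early promoter driving the neomycin phosphotransferase gene and ending in the SV40 poly(A) signal would allow G418 selection of stably transfected cells.

The plasmid is intended for expressing this glycan-deficient spike in mammalian cells. The associated study examines the role of S2 domain N-glycosylation across betacoronaviruses, so the construct serves as a mutant for comparison with spike that retains these glycans.
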