Features (pLannotate 1.2.2; 18 found; start..end, strand, type, name):
    110..489     +  enhancer       CMV enhancer: human cytomegalovirus immediate early enhancer
    490..693     +  promoter       CMV promoter: human cytomegalovirus (CMV) immediate early promoter
    826..4869    +  CDS            S (sequence partly withheld): SPIKE_MERS1 - Experimental evidence at protein level: Swiss-Prot protein existence level 1. [Spike protein S2']: Acts as a viral fusion peptide which is unmasked following S2 cleavage occurring upon virus endocytosis. From Middle East respiratory syndrome-related coronavirus (isolate United Kingdom/H123990006/2012) (MERS-CoV) (Betacoronavirus England 1).
   4954..5002    +  polyA_signal   HSV TK poly(A) signal: herpes simplex virus thymidine kinase polyadenylation signal (Cole and Stacy, 1985)
   5093..5109    -  polyA_signal   bGH poly(A) signal (fragment): bovine growth hormone polyadenylation signal
   5204..5632    +  rep_origin     f1 ori (sequence partly withheld): f1 bacteriophage origin of replication; arrow indicates direction of (+) strand synthesis
   5646..5975    +  promoter       SV40 promoter: SV40 enhancer and early promoter
   6042..6833    +  CDS            neo: KKA2_KLEPN - Also known as kan, nptII. Experimental evidence at protein level: Swiss-Prot protein existence level 1. Resistance to kanamycin, neomycin, paromomycin, ribostamycin, butirosin and gentamicin B. From Klebsiella pneumoniae.
   6859..7017    +  CDS            ble (fragment): BLE_KLEPN - Experimental evidence at protein level: Swiss-Prot protein existence level 1. Binding protein with a strong affinity to the bleomycin family of antibiotics. Binds to CL990; an antimitotic-antibiotic compound. From Klebsiella pneumoniae.
   7012..7133    +  polyA_signal   SV40 poly(A) signal: SV40 polyadenylation signal
   7206..7222    -  protein_bind   lac operator: The lac repressor binds to the lac operator to inhibit transcription in E. coli. This inhibition can be relieved by adding lactose or isopropyl-β-D-thiogalactopyranoside (IPTG). lac repressor encoded by lacI
   7230..7260    -  promoter       lac promoter: promoter for the E. coli lac operon
   7275..7296    -  protein_bind   CAP binding site: CAP binding activates transcription in the presence of cAMP. E. coli catabolite activator protein
   7309..7401    -  CDS            lacI (fragment): lac repressor; lacI; The lac repressor binds to the lac operator to inhibit transcription in E. coli. This inhibition can be relieved by adding lactose or isopropyl-β-D-thiogalactopyranoside (IPTG).
   7584..8172    -  rep_origin     ori: high-copy-number ColE1/pMB1/pBR322/pUC origin of replication
   8343..9203    -  CDS            AmpR: β-lactamase; bla; confers resistance to ampicillin, carbenicillin, and related antibiotics
   9204..9308    -  promoter       AmpR promoter: bla
   9367..9419    -  misc_feature   bom (fragment): basis of mobility region from pBR322
>Addgene plasmid #231923 | MERS-CoV spike last4KO mutant | addgene full sequence | sequence record 459048 | Addgene NGS Result
AAAATTTAAGCTACAACAAGGCAAGGCTTGACCGACAATTGCATGAAGAATCTGCTTAGGGTTAGGCGTT
TTGCGCTGCTTCGCGATGTACGGGCCAGATATACGCGTTGACATTGATTATTGACTAGTTATTAATAGTA
ATCAATTACGGGGTCATTAGTTCATAGCCCATATATGGAGTTCCGCGTTACATAACTTACGGTAAATGGC
CCGCCTGGCTGACCGCCCAACGACCCCCGCCCATTGACGTCAATAATGACGTATGTTCCCATAGTAACGC
CAATAGGGACTTTCCATTGACGTCAATGGGTGGAGTATTTACGGTAAACTGCCCACTTGGCAGTACATCA
AGTGTATCATATGCCAAGTACGCCCCCTATTGACGTCAATGACGGTAAATGGCCCGCCTGGCATTATGCC
CAGTACATGACCTTATGGGACTTTCCTACTTGGCAGTACATCTACGTATTAGTCATCGCTATTACCATGG
TGATGCGGTTTTGGCAGTACATCAATGGGCGTGGATAGCGGTTTGACTCACGGGGATTTCCAAGTCTCCA
CCCCATTGACGTCAATGGGAGTTTGTTTTGGCACCAAAATCAACGGGACTTTCCAAAATGTCGTAACAAC
TCCGCCCCATTGACGCAAATGGGCGGTAGGCGTGTACGGTGGGAGGTCTATATAAGCAGAGCTCGTTTAG
TGAACCGTCAGATCGCCTGGAGACGCCATCCACGCTGTTTTGACCTCCATAGAAGACACCGGGACCGATC
CAGCCTCCGGACTGAGCTCCTTAAGGTTAACTCTAGAGAATTCGGATCCGCCACCATGATCCACTCCGTG
TTTCTGCTGATGTTCCTGCTGACCCCTACCGAGAGCTATGTGGACGTGGGCCCCGATTCTGTGAAGTCCG
CCTGCATCGAAGTGGACATCCAGCAGACCTTTTTCGACAAGACCTGGCCTCGGCCTATCGACGTGTCCAA
GGCCGACGGCATCATCTACCCTCAAGGCCGGACCTACAGCAACATCACCATTACCTACCAGGGGCTGTTC
CCCTACCAAGGCGATCACGGCGATATGTACGTGTACTCTGCCGGACACGCCACCGGCACCACACCTCAGA
AACTGTTCGTGGCCAACTACAGCCAGGACGTGAAGCAGTTCGCCAACGGCTTTGTTGTGCGGATTGGCGC
CGCTGCCAATAGCACAGGCACAGTGATCATCAGCCCTAGCACCAGCGCCACCATCCGGAAGATCTACCCT
GCCTTTATGCTGGGCAGCAGCGTGGGCAATTTCAGCGACGGCAAGATGGGCAGATTCTTCAATCACACCC
TGGTGCTGCTGCCTGATGGCTGTGGAACACTGCTGAGAGCCTTCTACTGCATCCTGGAACCTCGGAGCGG
CAATCACTGTCCTGCCGGCAATAGCTACACCAGCTTCGCCACCTATCACACCCCTGCCACCGATTGCTCC
GACGGCAACTACAACAGAAACGCCAGCCTGAACAGCTTCAAAGAGTACTTCAACCTGCGGAACTGCACCT
TCATGTACACCTACAATATCACCGAGGACGAGATCCTCGAGTGGTTCGGCATCACACAGACAGCTCAGGG
CGTGCACCTGTTCAGCAGCAGATACGTGGACCTGTACGGCGGCAACATGTTCCAGTTTGCCACACTGCCC
GTGTACGACACCATCAAGTACTACAGCATCATCCCTCACAGCATCCGGTCCATCCAGAGCGACAGAAAAG
CCTGGGCCGCCTTCTACGTGTACAAGCTCCAGCCTCTGACCTTCCTGCTGGACTTTAGCGTGGACGGCTA
CATCAGACGGGCCATCGACTGCGGCTTCAACGATCTGTCTCAGCTGCACTGCTCCTACGAGAGCTTCGAC
GTGGAAAGCGGCGTGTACAGCGTGTCCAGCTTTGAGGCCAAGCCTAGCGGCTCTGTGGTGGAACAAGCTG
AAGGC
[627 nt withheld, positions 1966-2592]
TTCGCCAATGACACCAAGATCGCCAGCCAGCTGGGCAACTGCGTGGAATACTCTCTCTACGGCGTTAGCG
GCAGAGGCGTGTTCCAGAATTGCACCGCCGTGGGCGTCCGCCAGCAGAGATTTGTGTACGACGCCTACCA
GAACCTCGTGGGCTACTACAGCGACGACGGCAATTACTACTGCCTGCGGGCCTGTGTGTCCGTGCCTGTG
TCTGTGATCTACGACAAAGAGACAAAGACCCACGCCACACTGTTCGGCAGCGTGGCCTGTGAACACATCA
GCTCCACCATGAGCCAGTACTCCAGGTCCACCAGATCCATGCTGAAGCGGCGGGATAGCACCTACGGACC
TCTGCAAACACCTGTGGGCTGTGTGCTGGGCCTCGTGAATAGCAGCCTGTTCGTCGAGGACTGCAAGCTG
CCTCTGGGCCAGTCTTTGTGTGCCCTGCCAGACACACCCTCCACACTGACACCTAGATCTGTGCGCTCTG
TGCCCGGCGAAATGAGACTGGCCTCTATCGCCTTTAATCACCCCATCCAGGTGGACCAGCTGAACTCCAG
CTACTTCAAGCTGAGCATCCCCACCAACTTCAGCTTCGGCGTGACCCAAGAGTACATCCAGACCACAATC
CAGAAAGTGACCGTGGATTGCAAGCAGTACGTGTGCAACGGCTTCCAGAAGTGCGAACAGCTGCTCAGAG
AGTACGGCCAGTTCTGCTCCAAGATCAATCAGGCCCTGCACGGCGCCAACCTGAGACAGGATGATAGCGT
GCGGAACCTGTTCGCCTCCGTGAAGTCCTCTCAGAGCAGCCCTATCATCCCTGGCTTCGGCGGCGACTTT
AATCTGACCCTGCTGGAACCTGTGTCCATCAGCACCGGCTCCAGAAGCGCCAGATCTGCCATTGAGGACC
TGCTGTTCGACAAAGTGACCATTGCCGATCCTGGCTACATGCAGGGCTACGACGATTGCATGCAGCAGGG
ACCTGCCAGCGCCAGGGATCTGATTTGTGCCCAGTATGTGGCCGGCTACAAGGTGCTGCCTCCTCTGATG
GACGTGAACATGGAAGCCGCCTACACCTCTAGCCTGCTGGGATCTATTGCTGGCGTTGGCTGGACAGCCG
GCCTGTCTAGCTTTGCCGCTATTCCCTTCGCTCAGAGCATCTTCTACCGGCTGAATGGCGTCGGGATCAC
CCAGCAGGTTCTGAGCGAGAACCAGAAGCTGATCGCCAACAAGTTCAACCAGGCTCTGGGCGCCATGCAG
ACCGGCTTTACCACAACAAACGAGGCCTTTCAGAAAGTGCAGGACGCCGTGAACAACAACGCCCAGGCAC
TGTCTAAGCTGGCCTCCGAGCTGAGCAATACCTTCGGAGCCATCTCTGCCAGCATCGGCGACATCATCCA
GAGACTGGACGTGCTGGAACAGGACGCCCAGATCGACAGACTGATCAACGGCAGACTGACCACACTGAAC
GCCTTCGTGGCCCAGCAGCTCGTCAGAAGTGAAAGCGCTGCACTGTCTGCTCAGCTGGCCAAGGACAAAG
TCAACGAGTGCGTGAAGGCCCAGAGCAAGAGATCCGGCTTTTGTGGCCAGGGCACCCACATCGTGTCCTT
CGTGGTCAATGCCCCTAACGGCCTGTACTTTATGCACGTGGGCTATTACCCCAGCAACCACATCGAGGTG
GTGTCCGCCTACGGACTGTGTGACGCCGCCAATCCTACCAACTGTATCGCCCCTGTGAACGGCTACTTCA
TCAAGACCAACAACACCCGGATCGTGGACGAGTGGTCTTACACCGGCAGCAGCTTTTACGCCCCTGAGCC
TATCACCTCTCTGAACACCAAATACGTGGCCCCTCAAGTGACATACCAGAACATCTCCACCAACCTGCCT
CCACCTCTGCTGGGCAATTCCACCGGCATCGATTTCCAGGACGAGCTGGACGAGTTCTTCAAGCAGGTGT
CCACCAGCATTCCCAACTTCGGCAGCCTGACACAGATCCAGACCAAACTGCTGGACCTGACCTACGAAAT
GCTGTCCCTGCAACAGGTGGTCAAGGCCCTGCAGGAGAGCTACATCGACCTGAAAGAGCTGGGGCAGTAC
ACCTACTACAACAAGTGGCCCTGGTACATCTGGCTGGGCTTTATCGCTGGACTGGTGGCACTGGCCCTGT
GCGTGTTCTTCATCCTGTGCTGTACCGGCTGCGGCACCAATTGCATGGGCAAGCTGAAATGCAACCGGTG
CTGCGACAGATAACTCGAGCCATGGAAGCTTGATATCTAACTGACTGAACCGGTGGTACCAAACGGGGGA
GGCTAACTGAAACACGGAAGGAGACAATACCGGAAGGAACCCGCGCTATGACGGCAATAAAAAGACAGAA
TAAAACGCACGGGTGTTGGGTCGTTTGTTCATAAACGCGGGGTTCGGTCCCAGGGCTGGCACTCTGTCGA
TACCCCACCGAGACCCCATTGGGGCCAATACGCCCGCGTTTCTTCCTTTTCCCCACCCCACCCCCCAAGT
TCGGGTGAAGGCCCAGGGCTCGCAGCCAACGTCGGGGCGGCAGGCCCTGCCATAGCAGATCTGCGCAGCT
GGGGCTCTAGGGGGTATCCCC
[124 nt withheld, positions 5204-5327]
C
[91 nt withheld, positions 5329-5419]
A
[49 nt withheld, positions 5421-5469]
CCTTTGACGTTGGAGTCCACGTTCTTT
[37 nt withheld, positions 5497-5533]
ACCCTATCTCGGTCTATTCTTTTGATTTATAAGGGATTTTGCCGATTTCGGCCTATTGGTTAAAAAATGA
GCTGATTTAACAAAAATTTAACGCGAATTAATTCTGTGGAATGTGTGTCAGTTAGGGTGTGGAAAGTCCC
CAGGCTCCCCAGCAGGCAGAAGTATGCAAAGCATGCATCTCAATTAGTCAGCAACCAGGTGTGGAAAGTC
CCCAGGCTCCCCAGCAGGCAGAAGTATGCAAAGCATGCATCTCAATTAGTCAGCAACCATAGTCCCGCCC
CTAACTCCGCCCATCCCGCCCCTAACTCCGCCCAGTTCCGCCCATTCTCCGCCCCATGGCTGACTAATTT
TTTTTATTTATGCAGAGGCCGAGGCCGCCTCTGCCTCTGAGCTATTCCAGAAGTAGTGAGGAGGCTTTTT
TGGAGGCCTAGGCTTTTGCAAAAAGCTCCCGGGAGCTTGTATATCCATTTTCGGATCTGATCAAGAGACA
GGATGAGGATCGTTTCGCATGATTGAACAAGATGGATTGCACGCAGGTTCTCCGGCCGCTTGGGTGGAGA
GGCTATTCGGCTATGACTGGGCACAACAGACAATCGGCTGCTCTGATGCCGCCGTGTTCCGGCTGTCAGC
GCAGGGGCGCCCGGTTCTTTTTGTCAAGACCGACCTGTCCGGTGCCCTGAATGAACTGCAGGACGAGGCA
GCGCGGCTATCGTGGCTGGCCACGACGGGCGTTCCTTGCGCAGCTGTGCTCGACGTTGTCACTGAAGCGG
GAAGGGACTGGCTGCTATTGGGCGAAGTGCCGGGGCAGGATCTCCTGTCATCTCACCTTGCTCCTGCCGA
GAAAGTATCCATCATGGCTGATGCAATGCGGCGGCTGCATACGCTTGATCCGGCTACCTGCCCATTCGAC
CACCAAGCGAAACATCGCATCGAGCGAGCACGTACTCGGATGGAAGCCGGTCTTGTCGATCAGGATGATC
TGGACGAAGAGCATCAGGGGCTCGCGCCAGCCGAACTGTTCGCCAGGCTCAAGGCGCGCATGCCCGACGG
CGAGGATCTCGTCGTGACCCATGGCGATGCCTGCTTGCCGAATATCATGGTGGAAAATGGCCGCTTTTCT
GGATTCATCGACTGTGGCCGGCTGGGTGTGGCGGACCGCTATCAGGACATAGCGTTGGCTACCCGTGATA
TTGCTGAAGAGCTTGGCGGCGAATGGGCTGACCGCTTCCTCGTGCTTTACGGTATCGCCGCTCCCGATTC
GCAGCGCATCGCCTTCTATCGCCTTCTTGACGAGTTCTTCTGAGCGGGACTCTGGGGTTCGCGAAATGAC
CGACCAAGCGACGCCCAACCTGCCATCACGAGATTTCGATTCCACCGCCGCCTTCTATGAAAGGTTGGGC
TTCGGAATCGTTTTCCGGGACGCCGGCTGGATGATCCTCCAGCGCGGGGATCTCATGCTGGAGTTCTTCG
CCCACCCCAACTTGTTTATTGCAGCTTATAATGGTTACAAATAAAGCAATAGCATCACAAATTTCACAAA
TAAAGCATTTTTTTCACTGCATTCTAGTTGTGGTTTGTCCAAACTCATCAATGTATCTTATCATGTCTGT
ATACCGTCGACCTCTAGCTAGAGCTTGGCGTAATCATGGTCATAGCTGTTTCCTGTGTGAAATTGTTATC
CGCTCACAATTCCACACAACATACGAGCCGGAAGCATAAAGTGTAAAGCCTGGGGTGCCTAATGAGTGAG
CTAACTCACATTAATTGCGTTGCGCTCACTGCCCGCTTTCCAGTCGGGAAACCTGTCGTGCCAGCTGCAT
TAATGAATCGGCCAACGCGCGGGGAGAGGCGGTTTGCGTATTGGGCGCTCTTCCGCTTCCTCGCTCACTG
ACTCGCTGCGCTCGGTCGTTCGGCTGCGGCGAGCGGTATCAGCTCACTCAAAGGCGGTAATACGGTTATC
CACAGAATCAGGGGATAACGCAGGAAAGAACATGTGAGCAAAAGGCCAGCAAAAGGCCAGGAACCGTAAA
AAGGCCGCGTTGCTGGCGTTTTTCCATAGGCTCCGCCCCCCTGACGAGCATCACAAAAATCGACGCTCAA
GTCAGAGGTGGCGAAACCCGACAGGACTATAAAGATACCAGGCGTTTCCCCCTGGAAGCTCCCTCGTGCG
CTCTCCTGTTCCGACCCTGCCGCTTACCGGATACCTGTCCGCCTTTCTCCCTTCGGGAAGCGTGGCGCTT
TCTCATAGCTCACGCTGTAGGTATCTCAGTTCGGTGTAGGTCGTTCGCTCCAAGCTGGGCTGTGTGCACG
AACCCCCCGTTCAGCCCGACCGCTGCGCCTTATCCGGTAACTATCGTCTTGAGTCCAACCCGGTAAGACA
CGACTTATCGCCACTGGCAGCAGCCACTGGTAACAGGATTAGCAGAGCGAGGTATGTAGGCGGTGCTACA
GAGTTCTTGAAGTGGTGGCCTAACTACGGCTACACTAGAAGAACAGTATTTGGTATCTGCGCTCTGCTGA
AGCCAGTTACCTTCGGAAAAAGAGTTGGTAGCTCTTGATCCGGCAAACAAACCACCGCTGGTAGCGGTGG
TTTTTTTGTTTGCAAGCAGCAGATTACGCGCAGAAAAAAAGGATCTCAAGAAGATCCTTTGATCTTTTCT
ACGGGGTCTGACGCTCAGTGGAACGAAAACTCACGTTAAGGGATTTTGGTCATGAGATTATCAAAAAGGA
TCTTCACCTAGATCCTTTTAAATTAAAAATGAAGTTTTAAATCAATCTAAAGTATATATGAGTAAACTTG
GTCTGACAGTTACCAATGCTTAATCAGTGAGGCACCTATCTCAGCGATCTGTCTATTTCGTTCATCCATA
GTTGCCTGACTCCCCGTCGTGTAGATAACTACGATACGGGAGGGCTTACCATCTGGCCCCAGTGCTGCAA
TGATACCGCGAGACCCACGCTCACCGGCTCCAGATTTATCAGCAATAAACCAGCCAGCCGGAAGGGCCGA
GCGCAGAAGTGGTCCTGCAACTTTATCCGCCTCCATCCAGTCTATTAATTGTTGCCGGGAAGCTAGAGTA
AGTAGTTCGCCAGTTAATAGTTTGCGCAACGTTGTTGCCATTGCTACAGGCATCGTGGTGTCACGCTCGT
CGTTTGGTATGGCTTCATTCAGCTCCGGTTCCCAACGATCAAGGCGAGTTACATGATCCCCCATGTTGTG
CAAAAAAGCGGTTAGCTCCTTCGGTCCTCCGATCGTTGTCAGAAGTAAGTTGGCCGCAGTGTTATCACTC
ATGGTTATGGCAGCACTGCATAATTCTCTTACTGTCATGCCATCCGTAAGATGCTTTTCTGTGACTGGTG
AGTACTCAACCAAGTCATTCTGAGAATAGTGTATGCGGCGACCGAGTTGCTCTTGCCCGGCGTCAATACG
GGATAATACCGCGCCACATAGCAGAACTTTAAAAGTGCTCATCATTGGAAAACGTTCTTCGGGGCGAAAA
CTCTCAAGGATCTTACCGCTGTTGAGATCCAGTTCGATGTAACCCACTCGTGCACCCAACTGATCTTCAG
CATCTTTTACTTTCACCAGCGTTTCTGGGTGAGCAAAAACAGGAAGGCAAAATGCCGCAAAAAAGGGAAT
AAGGGCGACACGGAAATGTTGAATACTCATACTCTTCCTTTTTCAATATTATTGAAGCATTTATCAGGGT
TATTGTCTCATGAGCGGATACATATTTGAATGTATTTAGAAAAATAAACAAATAGGGGTTCCGCGCACAT
TTCCCCGAAAAGTGCCACCTGACGTCGACGGATCGGGAGATCTCCCGATCCCCTATGGTGCACTCTCAGT
ACAATCTGCTCTGATGCCGCATAGTTAAGCCAGTATCTGCTCCCTGCTTGTGTGTTGGAGGTCGCTGAGT
AGTGCGCGAGC
